Addgene plasmid #176656: pLib6.4-Cquin_728
Purpose: (Empty Backbone) Expression of sgRNA under C. quinquefasciatus U6 (CPIJ039728) promoter & delivery of D.mel-Actin5C::EGFP-2A-puro|sgRNA cassette through PhiC31 RCME to AttP acceptor cell line/organism
Depositing lab: Norbert Perrimon. Depositing organization: Harvard Medical School. Publication: Bioinformatic and cell-based tools for pooled CRISPR knockout screening in mosquitos. Viswanatha R, Mameli E, Rodiger J, Merckaert P, Feitosa-Suntheimer F, Colpitts TM, Mohr SE, Hu Y, Perrimon N. Nat Commun. 2021 Nov 24;12(1):6825. doi: 10.1038/s41467-021-27129-3. PubMed 34819517.
Backbone
  Vector backbone: pUC19
  Vector type: Insect Expression ; CRISPR
  Selectable markers: Puromycin
Growth in bacteria
  Bacterial resistance: Ampicillin, 100 μg/mL
  Growth temperature: 37°C
  Growth strain: DH5alpha
  Copy number: High Copy
Gene/Insert
  Gene/Insert name: None
Terms and licenses: Academic/Nonprofit Terms; Industry Terms: Not Available to Industry
Depositor comments: Cloning of sgRNA targeting sequence into BbsI cassette. Please visit https://www.biorxiv.org/content/10.1101/2021.03.29.437496v2 for bioRxiv preprint.
How to cite: pLib6.4-Cquin_728 was a gift from Norbert Perrimon (Addgene plasmid # 176656 ; http://n2t.net/addgene:176656 ; RRID:Addgene_176656)
