[The description below was written by a language model from this plasmid's Addgene catalogue record and pLannotate feature annotations shown in this document.]
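Description:
pLib6.4-Cquin_728 is a 7,570-nt empty sgRNA library backbone built on pUC19 for CRISPR work in insect, and specifically mosquito, cells. It is propagated in E. coli as a high-copy plasmid through the ColE1/pUC origin and selected with ampicillin via the β-lactamase gene. Short remnants of lac, lacZα, tetracycline-resistance, rop and bom sequences in the annotation are backbone leftovers with no evident function.

The functional payload lies between two minimal φC31 attB sites placed in opposite orientation. Inside this interval is an sgRNA expression unit in which, according to the catalogue entry, a Culex quinquefasciatus U6 promoter (CPIJ039728) drives a Streptococcus pyogenes Cas9 guide RNA scaffold. The U6 promoter itself was not picked up by the automated annotation, but presumably occupies the unannotated stretch between the first attB and the scaffold. Targeting sequences are cloned into a BbsI cassette, and no guide is present as deposited. Downstream, the Drosophila melanogaster actin 5C promoter drives EGFP joined through a 2A peptide to puromycin N-acetyltransferase, so a single transcript yields both a fluorescent marker and a drug-resistance protein. An SV40 polyadenylation signal is annotated after this cassette, though on the opposite strand.

The flanking attB sites allow φC31 integrase to perform recombination-mediated cassette exchange with an attP-bearing acceptor cell line or organism, placing the sgRNA and marker cassette at a defined genomic site. Integrants can then be enriched with puromycin and tracked by green fluorescence. The associated work concerns pooled CRISPR knockout screening in mosquito cells, for which this vector serves as the guide delivery backbone.
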