Features (pLannotate 1.2.2; 20 found; start..end, strand, type, name):
     96..200     +  promoter       AmpR promoter: bla
    201..1061    +  CDS            AmpR: β-lactamase; bla; confers resistance to ampicillin, carbenicillin, and related antibiotics
   1232..1820    +  rep_origin     ori: high-copy-number ColE1/pMB1/pBR322/pUC origin of replication
   2003..2095    +  CDS            lacI (fragment): lac repressor; lacI; The lac repressor binds to the lac operator to inhibit transcription in E. coli. This inhibition can be relieved by adding lactose or isopropyl-β-D-thiogalactopyranoside (IPTG).
   2108..2129    +  protein_bind   CAP binding site: CAP binding activates transcription in the presence of cAMP. E. coli catabolite activator protein
   2144..2174    +  promoter       lac promoter: promoter for the E. coli lac operon
   2182..2198    +  protein_bind   lac operator: The lac repressor binds to the lac operator to inhibit transcription in E. coli. This inhibition can be relieved by adding lactose or isopropyl-β-D-thiogalactopyranoside (IPTG). lac repressor encoded by lacI
   2235..2272    -  misc_feature   MCS (fragment): pUC18/19 multiple cloning site
   2276..2309    +  protein_bind   attB: minimal attB site for the φC31 integrase (Groth et al., 2000) phage φC31 integrase
   2515..2590    +  misc_RNA       gRNA scaffold: guide RNA scaffold for the Streptococcus pyogenes CRISPR/Cas9 system
   2853..5362    +  promoter       Ac5 promoter: Drosophila melanogaster actin 5C promoter
   5394..6110    +  CDS            EGFP: EGFP is a basic (constitutively fluorescent) green fluorescent protein published in 1996, derived from Aequorea victoria. It is reported to be a rapidly-maturing weak dimer with moderate acid sensitivity.
   6192..6791    +  CDS            PuroR: puromycin N-acetyltransferase; pac from Streptomyces alboniger; confers resistance to puromycin
   6799..6933    -  polyA_signal   SV40 poly(A) signal: SV40 polyadenylation signal
   6956..7040    -  CDS            large T antigen (fragment): large T antigen from SV40 (simian virus 40)
   7041..7123    +  CDS            TcR (fragment): tetracycline efflux protein; tet; confers resistance to tetracycline
   7127..7160    -  protein_bind   attB: minimal attB site for the φC31 integrase (Groth et al., 2000) phage φC31 integrase
   7172..7329    +  CDS            lacZα (fragment): LacZα fragment of β-galactosidase; lacZ fragment
   7335..7434    -  misc_feature   bom (fragment): basis of mobility region from pBR322
   7536..1       -  CDS            rop (fragment) (across the origin): Rop protein, which maintains plasmids at low copy number; rop
>Addgene plasmid #176656 | pLib6.4-Cquin_728 | addgene full sequence | sequence record 348668 | Addgene NGS Result
GACGAAAGGGCCTCGTGATACGCCTATTTTTATAGGTTAATGTCATGATAATAATGGTTTCTTAGACGTC
AGGTGGCACTTTTCGGGGAAATGTGCGCGGAACCCCTATTTGTTTATTTTTCTAAATACATTCAAATATG
TATCCGCTCATGAGACAATAACCCTGATAAATGCTTCAATAATATTGAAAAAGGAAGAGTATGAGTATTC
AACATTTCCGTGTCGCCCTTATTCCCTTTTTTGCGGCATTTTGCCTTCCTGTTTTTGCTCACCCAGAAAC
GCTGGTGAAAGTAAAAGATGCTGAAGATCAGTTGGGTGCACGAGTGGGTTACATCGAACTGGATCTCAAC
AGCGGTAAGATCCTTGAGAGTTTTCGCCCCGAAGAACGTTTTCCAATGATGAGCACTTTTAAAGTTCTGC
TATGTGGCGCGGTATTATCCCGTATTGACGCCGGGCAAGAGCAACTCGGTCGCCGCATACACTATTCTCA
GAATGACTTGGTTGAGTACTCACCAGTCACAGAAAAGCATCTTACGGATGGCATGACAGTAAGAGAATTA
TGCAGTGCTGCCATAACCATGAGTGATAACACTGCGGCCAACTTACTTCTGACAACGATCGGAGGACCGA
AGGAGCTAACCGCTTTTTTGCACAACATGGGGGATCATGTAACTCGCCTTGATCGTTGGGAACCGGAGCT
GAATGAAGCCATACCAAACGACGAGCGTGACACCACGATGCCTGTAGCAATGGCAACAACGTTGCGCAAA
CTATTAACTGGCGAACTACTTACTCTAGCTTCCCGGCAACAATTAATAGACTGGATGGAGGCGGATAAAG
TTGCAGGACCACTTCTGCGCTCGGCCCTTCCGGCTGGCTGGTTTATTGCTGATAAATCTGGAGCCGGTGA
GCGTGGGTCTCGCGGTATCATTGCAGCACTGGGGCCAGATGGTAAGCCCTCCCGTATCGTAGTTATCTAC
ACGACGGGGAGTCAGGCAACTATGGATGAACGAAATAGACAGATCGCTGAGATAGGTGCCTCACTGATTA
AGCATTGGTAACTGTCAGACCAAGTTTACTCATATATACTTTAGATTGATTTAAAACTTCATTTTTAATT
TAAAAGGATCTAGGTGAAGATCCTTTTTGATAATCTCATGACCAAAATCCCTTAACGTGAGTTTTCGTTC
CACTGAGCGTCAGACCCCGTAGAAAAGATCAAAGGATCTTCTTGAGATCCTTTTTTTCTGCGCGTAATCT
GCTGCTTGCAAACAAAAAAACCACCGCTACCAGCGGTGGTTTGTTTGCCGGATCAAGAGCTACCAACTCT
TTTTCCGAAGGTAACTGGCTTCAGCAGAGCGCAGATACCAAATACTGTTCTTCTAGTGTAGCCGTAGTTA
GGCCACCACTTCAAGAACTCTGTAGCACCGCCTACATACCTCGCTCTGCTAATCCTGTTACCAGTGGCTG
CTGCCAGTGGCGATAAGTCGTGTCTTACCGGGTTGGACTCAAGACGATAGTTACCGGATAAGGCGCAGCG
GTCGGGCTGAACGGGGGGTTCGTGCACACAGCCCAGCTTGGAGCGAACGACCTACACCGAACTGAGATAC
CTACAGCGTGAGCTATGAGAAAGCGCCACGCTTCCCGAAGGGAGAAAGGCGGACAGGTATCCGGTAAGCG
GCAGGGTCGGAACAGGAGAGCGCACGAGGGAGCTTCCAGGGGGAAACGCCTGGTATCTTTATAGTCCTGT
CGGGTTTCGCCACCTCTGACTTGAGCGTCGATTTTTGTGATGCTCGTCAGGGGGGCGGAGCCTATGGAAA
AACGCCAGCAACGCGGCCTTTTTACGGTTCCTGGCCTTTTGCTGGCCTTTTGCTCACATGTTCTTTCCTG
CGTTATCCCCTGATTCTGTGGATAACCGTATTACCGCCTTTGAGTGAGCTGATACCGCTCGCCGCAGCCG
AACGACCGAGCGCAGCGAGTCAGTGAGCGAGGAAGCGGAAGAGCGCCCAATACGCAAACCGCCTCTCCCC
GCGCGTTGGCCGATTCATTAATGCAGCTGGCACGACAGGTTTCCCGACTGGAAAGCGGGCAGTGAGCGCA
ACGCAATTAATGTGAGTTAGCTCACTCATTAGGCACCCCAGGCTTTACACTTTATGCTTCCGGCTCGTAT
GTTGTGTGGAATTGTGAGCGGATAACAATTTCACACAGGAAACAGCTATGACCATGATTACGCCAAGCTT
GCATGCCTGCAGGTCGACTCTAGAGGATCCCCCGGGTGCCAGGGCGTGCCCTTGGGCTCCCCGGGCGCGT
ACTTCGAAGGCATGAAATCGACGTTGCAAATTGTTTTGAGACAGATCTAATAGGACTTCTTTTTGATATT
GCAGGTAATTTACCTGTTATTACCTGTGCATTGAACTTGGAAACAAATATTAAATATCGCTAGAACTGAA
TTGAAGTGCTATAACTATATAAGCAAAATTTGAGCCCACGGTACTCGGGTCTTCGAGAAGACCTGTTTTA
GAGCTAGAAATAGCAAGTTAAAATAAGGCTAGTCCGTTATCAACTTGAAAAAGTGGCACCGAGTCGGTGC
TTTTTTTTGTGATTCTGGTTTCTTTTTGTTTTCTTTTGGAAGATTAGATTTTTTTATTTTTTGCCTACCT
GGAGCCTGAGAGTTGTTCAATAAAATAAAAATGTTTCGTTTTTTTGCTTTCGCCAGTATTTATTATTTTT
CATCAATATGTATTCAATTTGGTATGTATTTAGTAATTGTAATATATAGACAATGGTTTTCCGTGGTACC
CAGCATGCAATTCTATATTCTAAAAACACAAATGATACTTCTAAAAAAAAATCATGAATGGCATCAACTC
TGAATCAAATCTTTGCAGATGCACCTACTTCTCATTTCCACTGTCACATCATTTTTCCAGATCTCGCTGC
CTGTTATGTGGCCCACAAACCAAGACACGTTTTATGGCCATTAAAGCTGGCTGATCGTCGCCAAACACCA
AATACATAATGAATATGTACACATTCGAGAAAGAAGCGATCAAAGAAGCATCTTCGGGCGGAGTAGGAGA
ATGCGGAGGAGAAGGAGAACGAGCTGATCTAGTATCTCTCCACAATCCAATGCCAACTGACCAACTGGCC
ATATTCGGAGCAATTTGAAGCCAATTTCCATCGCCTGGCGATCGCTCCATTCTTGGCTATATGTTTTTCA
CCGTTACCCGGGGCCATTTTCAAAGACTCGTCGGCAAGATAAGATTGTGTCACTCGCTGTCTCTCTTCAT
TTGTCGAAGAATGCTGAGGAATTTCGCGATGACGTCGGCGAGTATTTTGAAGAATGAGAATAATTTGTAT
TTATACGAAAATCAGTTAGTGGAATTTTCTACAAAAACATGTTATCTATAGATAATTTTGTTGCAAAATA
TGTTGACTATGACAAAGATTGTATGTATATACCTTTAATGTATTCTCATTTTCTTATGTATTTATAATGG
CAATGATGATACTGATGATATTTTAAGATGATGCCAGACCAAAAGGCTTGAATTTCTGCGTCTTTTGCCG
AACGCAGTGCATGTGCAATTGTTGTTTTTTGGAATATTCAATTTTCGGACTGTCCGCTTTGATTTCAGTT
TCTTGGCTTATTCAAAAAGCAAAGTAAAGCCAAAAAAGCGAGATGGCAATACCAAATGCGGCAAAACGGT
AGTGGAAGGAAAGGGGTGCGGGGCAGCGGAAGGAAGGGTGGGGCGGGGCGTGGCGGGGTCTGTGGCTGGG
CGCGACGTCACCGACGTTGGAGCCACTCCTTTGACCATGTGTGCGTGTGTGTATTATTCGTGTCTCGCCA
CTCGCCGGTTGTTTTTTTCTTTTTATGCTGCGCTCTCTCTAGCGCCATCTCGCTTACGCATGCTCAACGC
ACCGCATGTTGCCGTTTCCTTTTATGCGTCATTTTGGCTCGAAATAGGCAATTATTTAAACAAAGATTAG
TCAACGAAAACGCTAAAATAAATAAGTCTACAATATGGTTACTTATTGCCATGTGTGTGCAGCCAACGAT
AGCAACAAAAGCAACAACACAGGTGGCTTTCCCTCTTTCACTTTTTGTTTGCAAGCCGCGTGCGAGCAAG
ACGGCACGACCGGCAAACGCAATTACGCTGACAAAGAGCAGACGAAGTTTTGGCGAAAAACATCAAGGCG
CCTGATACGAATGCATTTGCAATAACAATTGCGATATTTAATATTGTTTATGAAGCTGTTTGACTTCAAA
ACACACAAAAAAAAAAATAAAACAAATTATTTGAAAGAGAATTAGGAATCGGACGCTTATCGTTAGGGTA
ACAACAAGAAATGCTTACTGAGTCACAGCCTCTGGAAAACTGCCGCAAGCCAGAGAGAGAGAGAAAAAGA
GGGAGAGCAGCTTAGACCGCATGTGCTTGTGTGTGAGGCGTCTCTCTCTTCGTCTCTGTTGCGCAAACGC
ATAGACTGCACTGAAAAAATCGATTACCTATTTTTTATGAATGAATATTTGCACTATTACTATTCAAAAC
TATTAAGATAGCAATCACATTCAATAGCCAAATACTATACCACCTGAGCGATGCAACGAAATGATCAATT
TGAGCAAAAATGCTGCATATTTAGGACGGCATCATTATAGAAATGCTTCTTGCTGTGTACTTTTCTCTCG
TCTGGCAGCTGTTTCGCCGTTATTGTTAAAACCGGCTTAAGTTAGGTGTGTTTTCTACGACTAGTGAATG
CCCTACTAGAAGATGTGTGTTGCACAAAATGTCCCTGGAATAACCAATTTGAAGTGCAGATAGCAGTAAA
CGTAAGCTAATATGAATATTATTTAACTGTAATGTTTTAATATCGCTGGACATTACTAATAAACCCACTA
TAAACACATGTACATATGTATGTTTTGGCATACAATGAGTAGTTGGGGAAAAAATGTGTAAAAGCACCGT
GACCATCACAGCATAAAGATAACCAGCTGAAGTATCGAATATGAGTAACCCCCAAATTGAATCACATGCC
GCAACTGATAGGACCCATGGAAGTACACTCTTCATGGCGATATACAAGACACACACAAGCACGAACACCC
AGTTGCGGAGGAAATTCTCCGTAAATGAAAACCCAATCGGCGAACAATTCATACCCATATATGGTAAAAG
TTTTGAACGCGACTTGAGAGCGGAGAGCATTGCGGCTGATAAGGTTTTAGCGCTAAGCGGGCTTTATAAA
ACGGGCTGCGGGACCAGTTTTCATATCACTACCGTTTGAGTTCTTGTGCTGTGTGGATACTCCTCCCGAC
ACAAAGCCGCTCCATCAGCCAGCAGTCGTCTAATCCAGAGACCCCGGATCCAGGAATTCGCCCTTGTTTA
AACATGGTGAGCAAGGGCGAGGAGCTGTTCACCGGGGTGGTGCCCATCCTGGTCGAGCTGGACGGCGACG
TAAACGGCCACAAGTTCAGCGTGTCCGGCGAGGGCGAGGGCGATGCCACCTACGGCAAGCTGACCCTGAA
GTTCATCTGCACCACCGGCAAGCTGCCCGTGCCCTGGCCCACCCTCGTGACCACCCTGACCTACGGCGTG
CAGTGCTTCAGCCGCTACCCCGACCACATGAAGCAGCACGACTTCTTCAAGTCCGCCATGCCCGAAGGCT
ACGTCCAGGAGCGCACCATCTTCTTCAAGGGCGACGGCAACTACAAGACCCGCGCCGAGGTGAAGTTCGA
GGGCGACACCCTGGTGAACCGCATCGAGCTGAAGGGCATCGACTTCAAGGAGGACGGCAACATCCTGGGG
CACAAGCTGGAGTACAACTACAACAGCCACAACGTCTATATCATGGCCGACAAGCAGAAGAACGGCATCA
AGGTGAACTTCAAGATCCGCCACAACATCGAGGACGGCAGCGTGCAGCTCGCCGACCACTACCAGCAGAA
CACCCCCATCGGCGACGGCCCCGTGCTGCTGCCCGACAACCACTACCTGAGCACCCAGTCCGCCCTGAGC
AAAGACCCCAACGAGAAGCGCGATCACATGGTCCTGCTGGAGTTCGTGACCGCCGCCGGGATCACTCTCG
GCATGGACGAGCTGTACAAGCTTGAGGGCAGAGGAAGCCTTCTAACATGCGGTGACGTGGAGGAGAATCC
CGGCCCTGCTAGCGGTAGCGGCAGCGGTAGCATGACCGAGTACAAGCCCACGGTGCGCCTCGCCACCCGC
GACGACGTCCCCCGGGCCGTACGCACCCTCGCCGCCGCGTTCGCCGACTACCCCGCCACGCGCCACACCG
TCGACCCGGACCGCCACATCGAGCGGGTCACCGAGCTGCAAGAACTCTTCCTCACGCGCGTCGGGCTCGA
CATCGGCAAGGTGTGGGTCGCGGACGACGGCGCCGCGGTGGCGGTCTGGACCACGCCGGAGAGCGTCGAA
GCGGGGGCGGTGTTCGCCGAGATCGGCCCGCGCATGGCCGAGTTGAGCGGTTCCCGGCTGGCCGCGCAGC
AACAGATGGAAGGCCTCCTGGCGCCGCACCGGCCCAAGGAGCCCGCGTGGTTCCTGGCCACCGTCGGCGT
CTCGCCCGACCACCAGGGCAAGGGTCTGGGCAGCGCCGTCGTGCTCCCCGGAGTGGAGGCGGCCGAGCGC
GCCGGGGTGCCCGCCTTCCTGGAGACCTCCGCGCCCCGCAACCTCCCCTTCTACGAGCGGCTCGGCTTCA
CCGTCACCGCCGACGTCGAGGTGCCCGAAGGACCGCGCACCTGGTGCATGACCCGCAAGCCCGGTGCCTG
ACTCGAGGGATCCAGACATGATAAGATACATTGATGAGTTTGGACAAACCACAACTAGAATGCAGTGAAA
AAAATGCTTTATTTGTGAAATTTGTGATGCTATTGCTTTATTTGTAACCATTATAAGCTGCAATAAACAA
GTTAACAACAACAATTGCATTCATTTTATGTTTCAGGTTCAGGGGGAGGTGTGGGAGGTTTTTTAAAGCA
AGTAAAACCTCTACAAATGTGGTATGGCTGATTATGATCAGTCGACCGATGCCCTTGAGAGCCTTCAACC
CAGTCAGCTCCTTCCGGTGGGCGCGGGGCATGACTATCGTCGCCGCACTTATGGTACGCGCCCGGGGAGC
CCAAGGGCACGCCCTGGCACCCGAAGGGCGAATTCACTGGCCGTCGTTTTACAACGTCGTGACTGGGAAA
ACCCTGGCGTTACCCAACTTAATCGCCTTGCAGCACATCCCCCTTTCGCCAGCTGGCGTAATAGCGAAGA
GGCCCGCACCGATCGCCCTTCCCAACAGTTGCGCAGCCTGAATGGCGAATGGCGCCTGATGCGGTATTTT
CTCCTTACGCATCTGTGCGGTATTTCACACCGCATATGGTGCACTCTCAGTACAATCTGCTCTGATGCCG
CATAGTTAAGCCAGCCCCGACACCCGCCAACACCCGCTGACGCGCCCTGACGGGCTTGTCTGCTCCCGGC
ATCCGCTTACAGACAAGCTGTGACCGTCTCCGGGAGCTGCATGTGTCAGAGGTTTTCACCGTCATCACCG
AAACGCGCGA
